Addgene plasmid #229902: AiP12840 - pAAV-AiE0590m-minBG-SYFP2-WPRE3-BGHpA (Alias: CN2840)
Purpose: AiE0590m is an enhancer sequence, designed to drive AAV-mediated transgene expression in specific brain cell types
Depositing lab: Allen Institute for Brain Science & Jonathan Ting. Depositing organization: Allen Institute. Publication: A suite of enhancer AAVs and transgenic mouse lines for genetic access to cortical cell types. Ben-Simon Y, Hooper M, Narayan S, Daigle TL, Dwivedi D, Way SW, Oster A, Stafford DA, Mich JK, Taormina MJ, Martinez RA, Opitz-Araya X, Roth JR, Alexander JR, Allen S, Amster A, Arbuckle J, Ayala A, Baker PM, Bakken TE, Barcelli T, Barta S, Bendrick J, Bertagnolli D, Bielstein C, Bishwakarma P, Bowlus J, Boyer G, Brouner K, Casian B, Casper T, Chakka AB, Chakrabarty R, Chance RK, Chavan S, Clark M, Colbert K, Collman F, Daniel S, Departee M, DiValentin P, Donadio N, Dotson N, Egdorf T, Fliss T, Gabitto M, Garcia J, Gary A, Gasperini M, Gloe J, Goldy J, Gore BB, Graybuck L, Greisman N, Haeseleer F, Halterman C, Haradon Z, Hastings SD, Helback O, Ho W, Hockemeyer D, Huang C, Huff S, Hunker A, Johansen N, Jones D, Juneau Z, Kalmbach B, Kannan M, Khem S, Kussick E, Kutsal R, Larsen R, Lee C, Lee AY, Leibly M, Lenz GH, Li S, Liang E, Lusk N, Madigan Z, Malloy J, Malone J, McCue R, Melchor J, Mollenkopf T, Moosman S, Morin E, Newman D, Ng L, Ngo K, Omstead V, Otto S, Oyama A, Pena N, Pham T, Phillips E, Pom CA, Potekhina L, Ransford S, Ray PL, Rette D, Reynoldson C, Rimorin C, Rocha D, Ruiz A, Sanchez REA, Sawyer L, Sedeno-Cortes A, Sevigny JP, Shapovalova N, Shepard N, Shulga L, Sigler AR, Siverts L, Soliman S, Somasundaram S, Staats B, Stewart K, Szelenyi E, Tieu M, Trader C, Tran A, van Velthoven CTJ, Walker M, Wang Y, Weed N, Wirthlin M, Wood T, Wynalda B, Yao Z, Zhou T, Ariza J, Dee N, Reding M, Ronellenfitch K, Mufti S, Sunkin SM, Smith KA, Esposito L, Waters J, Thyagarajan B, Yao S, Lein ES, Zeng H, Levi BP, Ngai J, Ting JT, Tasic B. Cell. 2025 May 16:S0092-8674(25)00513-6. doi: 10.1016/j.cell.2025.05.002. PubMed 40403729.
Backbone
  Vector backbone: rAAV
  Vector type: AAV
Growth in bacteria
  Bacterial resistance: Ampicillin, 100 μg/mL
  Growth temperature: 30°C
  Growth strain: NEB Stable
  Copy number: High Copy
Gene/Insert
  Gene/Insert name: SYFP2
  Species: Synthetic
  Cloning method: Restriction Enzyme; 5′ cloning site Unknown (unknown if destroyed); 3′ cloning site Unknown (unknown if destroyed)
Terms and licenses: Academic/Nonprofit Terms; Industry Terms: Not Available to Industry
Depositor comments: Allen Institute plasmid alias: CN2840
How to cite: AiP12840 - pAAV-AiE0590m-minBG-SYFP2-WPRE3-BGHpA (Alias: CN2840) was a gift from Allen Institute for Brain Science & Jonathan Ting (Addgene plasmid # 229902 ; http://n2t.net/addgene:229902 ; RRID:Addgene_229902)
