[The description below was written by a language model from this plasmid's Addgene catalogue record and pLannotate feature annotations shown in this document.]
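Description:
AiP12840 - pAAV-AiE0590m-minBG-SYFP2-WPRE3-BGHpA (alias CN2840) is a recombinant AAV transfer plasmid of about 4.5 kb from a collection of enhancer-driven AAV vectors built for genetic access to cortical cell types. It is maintained in bacteria through a high-copy ColE1/pUC-type origin and selected with ampicillin via the β-lactamase gene and its own promoter. The backbone also carries an f1 phage origin and small remnants of pBR322 bom and rop sequences. A recombination-deficient host strain is recorded for propagation, consistent with the usual concern about instability of the AAV inverted terminal repeats.

The payload lies between AAV2 ITRs, which provide the cis signals for genome replication and packaging into AAV capsids. The right ITR is annotated in full, whereas the left one appears only as two short fragments, which may reflect the difficulty of sequencing and annotating these structured repeats. According to the construct name and purpose field, the enhancer AiE0590m is placed upstream of a minimal beta-globin promoter (minBG). Neither element was detected by the automated annotation, but the unannotated stretch between the left ITR and the reporter is where they would sit. A minimal promoter has little activity by itself, so expression should depend on the enhancer, which is designed to restrict it to specific brain cell types; the record does not say which ones. The expressed gene is SYFP2, a rapidly maturing monomeric yellow fluorescent protein, followed by WPRE3, a shortened woodchuck posttranscriptional element annotated as two fragments that boosts transcript expression, and the bovine growth hormone polyadenylation signal. The construct is used to produce AAV that fluorescently labels the targeted cells and reports enhancer specificity.
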