Features (pLannotate 1.2.2; 14 found; start..end, strand, type, name):
     12..39      +  repeat_region  AAV2 ITR (fragment): inverted terminal repeat of adeno-associated virus serotype 2 inverted
     68..95      +  repeat_region  AAV2 ITR (fragment): inverted terminal repeat of adeno-associated virus serotype 2 inverted
    503..1219    +  CDS            SYFP2: SYFP2 is a basic (constitutively fluorescent) yellow fluorescent protein published in 2006, derived from Aequorea victoria. It is reported to be a very rapidly-maturing monomer with moderate acid sensitivity.
   1259..1416    +  misc_feature   WPRE (fragment): woodchuck hepatitis virus posttranscriptional regulatory element
   1422..1502    +  misc_feature   WPRE (fragment): woodchuck hepatitis virus posttranscriptional regulatory element
   1519..1630    +  polyA_signal   bGH poly(A) signal: bovine growth hormone polyadenylation signal
   1748..1888    +  repeat_region  AAV2 ITR: inverted terminal repeat of adeno-associated virus serotype 2 inverted
   1893..1944    -  misc_feature   bom (fragment): basis of mobility region from pBR322
   1963..2418    +  rep_origin     f1 ori (sequence partly withheld): f1 bacteriophage origin of replication; arrow indicates direction of (+) strand synthesis
   2419..2468    -  misc_feature   bom (fragment): basis of mobility region from pBR322
   2570..2605    -  CDS            rop (fragment): Rop protein, which maintains plasmids at low copy number; rop
   2700..2804    +  promoter       AmpR promoter: bla
   2805..3665    +  CDS            AmpR: β-lactamase; bla; confers resistance to ampicillin, carbenicillin, and related antibiotics
   3836..4424    +  rep_origin     ori: high-copy-number ColE1/pMB1/pBR322/pUC origin of replication
>Addgene plasmid #229902 | AiP12840 - pAAV-AiE0590m-minBG-SYFP2-WPRE3-BGHpA (Alias: CN2840) | addgene full sequence | sequence record 460604 | Addgene NGS Result
CCTGCAGGCAGCTGCGCGCTCGCTCGCTCACTGAGGCCGCCCGGGCGTCGGGCGACCTTTGGTCGCCCGG
CCTCAGTGAGCGAGCGAGCGCGCAGAGAGGGAGTGGCCAACTCCATCACTAGGGGTTCCTGCGGCCGCAC
GCGTGTGTCCTTAGCCATTTTCAACCTCAGAGAAACACTCATTGGAAACATCTGAAATTGCCAGATGCCC
TGAGAATTTTATTTTTAAAAACCTTTTCCCAAGAAGTTATTTATAATACTGTGTCAAAATGGGACACTTC
AACTGTGAGTGCTAATTCCTGATGTATGTTATCATTTTCTCCATTTGTCATATTTTTTCTAAAGGGCATT
AAATTTAGCTTTTGACTCTAAATTTAAACCCCTCTATTCCTGTCTCTCATTTGGAGCTCGGGCTGGGCAT
AAAAGTCAGGGCAGAGCCATCTATTGCTTACATTTGCTTCTGGGATCCAGATCTTTCGAAGCTAGCGCTA
CCGGTCGCCACCATGGTGAGCAAGGGCGAGGAGCTGTTCACCGGGGTGGTGCCCATCCTGGTCGAGCTGG
ACGGCGACGTAAACGGCCACAAGTTCAGCGTGTCCGGCGAGGGCGAGGGCGATGCCACCTACGGCAAGCT
GACCCTGAAGCTGATCTGCACCACCGGCAAGCTGCCCGTGCCCTGGCCCACCCTCGTGACCACCCTGGGC
TACGGCGTGCAGTGCTTCGCCCGCTACCCCGACCACATGAAGCAGCACGACTTCTTCAAGTCCGCCATGC
CCGAAGGCTACGTCCAGGAGCGCACCATCTTCTTCAAGGACGACGGCAACTACAAGACCCGCGCCGAGGT
GAAGTTCGAGGGCGACACCCTGGTGAACCGCATCGAGCTGAAGGGCATCGACTTCAAGGAGGACGGCAAC
ATCCTGGGGCACAAGCTGGAGTACAACTACAACAGCCACAACGTCTATATCACCGCCGACAAGCAGAAGA
ACGGCATCAAGGCCAACTTCAAGATCCGCCACAACATCGAGGACGGCGGCGTGCAGCTCGCCGACCACTA
CCAGCAGAACACCCCCATCGGCGACGGCCCCGTGCTGCTGCCCGACAACCACTACCTGAGCTACCAGTCC
AAGCTGAGCAAAGACCCCAACGAGAAGCGCGATCACATGGTCCTGCTGGAGTTCGTGACCGCCGCCGGGA
TCACTCTCGGCATGGACGAGCTGTACAAGTAAGTCGACGGCGCGCCGCGGCCGCGAATTCGATATCATAA
TCAACCTCTGGATTACAAAATTTGTGAAAGATTGACTGGTATTCTTAACTATGTTGCTCCTTTTACGCTA
TGTGGATACGCTGCTTTAATGCCTTTGTATCATGCTATTGCTTCCCGTATGGCTTTCATTTTCTCCTCCT
TGTATAAATCCTGGTTAGTTCTTGCCACGGCGGAACTCATCGCCGCCTGCCTTGCCCGCTGCTGGACAGG
GGCTCGGCTGTTGGGCACTGACAATTCCGTGGCTCGAGAGATCTTCGACTGTGCCTTCTAGTTGCCAGCC
ATCTGTTGTTTGCCCCTCCCCCGTGCCTTCCTTGACCCTGGAAGGTGCCACTCCCACTGTCCTTTCCTAA
TAAAATGAGGAAATTGCATCGCATTGTCTGAGTAGGTGTCATTCTATTCTGGGGGGTGGGGTGGGGCAGG
ACAGCAAGGGGGAGGATTGGGAAGACAATAGCAGGCATGAGATCTCACGTGCGGACCGAGCGGCCGCAGG
AACCCCTAGTGATGGAGTTGGCCACTCCCTCTCTGCGCGCTCGCTCGCTCACTGAGGCCGGGCGACCAAA
GGTCGCCCGACGCCCGGGCTTTGCCCGGGCGGCCTCAGTGAGCGAGCGAGCGCGCAGCTGCCTGCAGGGG
CGCCTGATGCGGTATTTTCTCCTTACGCATCTGTGCGGTATTTCACACCGCATA
[95 nt withheld, positions 1945-2039]
T
[46 nt withheld, positions 2041-2086]
C
[141 nt withheld, positions 2088-2228]
CCTTTGACGTTGGAGTCCACGTTCTTT
[37 nt withheld, positions 2256-2292]
ACTCTATCTCGGGCTATTCTTTTGATTTATAAGGGATTTTGCCGATTTCGGTCTATTGGTTAAAAAATGA
GCTGATTTAACAAAAATTTAACGCGAATTTTAACAAAATATTAACGTTTACAATTTTATGGTGCACTCTC
AGTACAATCTGCTCTGATGCCGCATAGTTAAGCCAGCCCCGACACCCGCCAACACCCGCTGACGCGCCCT
GACGGGCTTGTCTGCTCCCGGCATCCGCTTACAGACAAGCTGTGACCGTCTCCGGGAGCTGCATGTGTCA
GAGGTTTTCACCGTCATCACCGAAACGCGCGAGACGAAAGGGCCTCGTGATACGCCTATTTTTATAGGTT
AATGTCATGATAATAATGGTTTCTTAGACGTCAGGTGGCACTTTTCGGGGAAATGTGCGCGGAACCCCTA
TTTGTTTATTTTTCTAAATACATTCAAATATGTATCCGCTCATGAGACAATAACCCTGATAAATGCTTCA
ATAATATTGAAAAAGGAAGAGTATGAGTATTCAACATTTCCGTGTCGCCCTTATTCCCTTTTTTGCGGCA
TTTTGCCTTCCTGTTTTTGCTCACCCAGAAACGCTGGTGAAAGTAAAAGATGCTGAAGATCAGTTGGGTG
CACGAGTGGGTTACATCGAACTGGATCTCAACAGCGGTAAGATCCTTGAGAGTTTTCGCCCCGAAGAACG
TTTTCCAATGATGAGCACTTTTAAAGTTCTGCTATGTGGCGCGGTATTATCCCGTATTGACGCCGGGCAA
GAGCAACTCGGTCGCCGCATACACTATTCTCAGAATGACTTGGTTGAGTACTCACCAGTCACAGAAAAGC
ATCTTACGGATGGCATGACAGTAAGAGAATTATGCAGTGCTGCCATAACCATGAGTGATAACACTGCGGC
CAACTTACTTCTGACAACGATCGGAGGACCGAAGGAGCTAACCGCTTTTTTGCACAACATGGGGGATCAT
GTAACTCGCCTTGATCGTTGGGAACCGGAGCTGAATGAAGCCATACCAAACGACGAGCGTGACACCACGA
TGCCTGTAGCAATGGCAACAACGTTGCGCAAACTATTAACTGGCGAACTACTTACTCTAGCTTCCCGGCA
ACAATTAATAGACTGGATGGAGGCGGATAAAGTTGCAGGACCACTTCTGCGCTCGGCCCTTCCGGCTGGC
TGGTTTATTGCTGATAAATCTGGAGCCGGTGAGCGTGGGTCTCGCGGTATCATTGCAGCACTGGGGCCAG
ATGGTAAGCCCTCCCGTATCGTAGTTATCTACACGACGGGGAGTCAGGCAACTATGGATGAACGAAATAG
ACAGATCGCTGAGATAGGTGCCTCACTGATTAAGCATTGGTAACTGTCAGACCAAGTTTACTCATATATA
CTTTAGATTGATTTAAAACTTCATTTTTAATTTAAAAGGATCTAGGTGAAGATCCTTTTTGATAATCTCA
TGACCAAAATCCCTTAACGTGAGTTTTCGTTCCACTGAGCGTCAGACCCCGTAGAAAAGATCAAAGGATC
TTCTTGAGATCCTTTTTTTCTGCGCGTAATCTGCTGCTTGCAAACAAAAAAACCACCGCTACCAGCGGTG
GTTTGTTTGCCGGATCAAGAGCTACCAACTCTTTTTCCGAAGGTAACTGGCTTCAGCAGAGCGCAGATAC
CAAATACTGTTCTTCTAGTGTAGCCGTAGTTAGGCCACCACTTCAAGAACTCTGTAGCACCGCCTACATA
CCTCGCTCTGCTAATCCTGTTACCAGTGGCTGCTGCCAGTGGCGATAAGTCGTGTCTTACCGGGTTGGAC
TCAAGACGATAGTTACCGGATAAGGCGCAGCGGTCGGGCTGAACGGGGGGTTCGTGCACACAGCCCAGCT
TGGAGCGAACGACCTACACCGAACTGAGATACCTACAGCGTGAGCTATGAGAAAGCGCCACGCTTCCCGA
AGGGAGAAAGGCGGACAGGTATCCGGTAAGCGGCAGGGTCGGAACAGGAGAGCGCACGAGGGAGCTTCCA
GGGGGAAACGCCTGGTATCTTTATAGTCCTGTCGGGTTTCGCCACCTCTGACTTGAGCGTCGATTTTTGT
GATGCTCGTCAGGGGGGCGGAGCCTATGGAAAAACGCCAGCAACGCGGCCTTTTTACGGTTCCTGGCCTT
TTGCTGGCCTTTTGCTCACATGT
